>Addgene plasmid #50676 | p4HD | depositor full sequence | sequence record 75837 | p4HD sequence 3058 bps
CTAAATTGTAAGCGTTAATATTTTGTTAAAATTCGCGTTAAATTTTTGTTAAATCAGCTCATTTTTTAAC
CAATAGGCCGAAATCGGCAAAATCCCTTATAAATCAAAAGAATAGACCGAGATAGGGT
[37 nt withheld, positions 129-165]
AAAGAACGTGGACTCCAACGTCAAAGG
[49 nt withheld, positions 193-241]
T
[91 nt withheld, positions 243-333]
G
[124 nt withheld, positions 335-458]
CCCATTCGCCATTCAGGCTGCGCAACTGTTGGGAAGGGCGATCGGTGCGGGCCTCTTCGCTATTACGCCA
GCTGGCGAAAGGGGGATGTGCTGCAAGGCGATTAAGTTGGGTAACGCCAGGGTTTTCCCAGTCACGACGT
TGTAAAACGACGGCCAGTGAGCGCGCGTAATACGACTCACTATAGGGCGAATTGGGTACCGGGCCCCCCC
TCGAGGTCGACGGTATCGATAAGCTTGGGTCTCGCTGACCCCGGCCCAGGTGGTTGCAATCGCGTCACAC
GATGGGGGAAAGCAGGCCCTAGAAACCGTTCAGCGACTCCTGCCCGTCCTGTGCCAGGACCACGGCCTGG
GAGACCGGGATCCACTAGTTCTAGAGCGGCCGCCACCGCGGTGGAGCTCCAGCTTTTGTTCCCTTTAGTG
AGGGTTAATTGCGCGCTTGGCGTAATCATGGTCATAGCTGTTTCCTGTGTGAAATTGTTATCCGCTCACA
ATTCCACACAACATACGAGCCGGAAGCATAAAGTGTAAAGCCTGGGGTGCCTAATGAGTGAGCTAACTCA
CATTAATTGCGTTGCGCTCACTGCCCGCTTTCCAGTCGGGAAACCTGTCGTGCCAGCTGCATTAATGAAT
CGGCCAACGCGCGGGGAGAGGCGGTTTGCGTATTGGGCGCTCTTCCGCTTCCTCGCTCACTGACTCGCTG
CGCTCGGTCGTTCGGCTGCGGCGAGCGGTATCAGCTCACTCAAAGGCGGTAATACGGTTATCCACAGAAT
CAGGGGATAACGCAGGAAAGAACATGTGAGCAAAAGGCCAGCAAAAGGCCAGGAACCGTAAAAAGGCCGC
GTTGCTGGCGTTTTTCCATAGGCTCCGCCCCCCTGACGAGCATCACAAAAATCGACGCTCAAGTCAGAGG
TGGCGAAACCCGACAGGACTATAAAGATACCAGGCGTTTCCCCCTGGAAGCTCCCTCGTGCGCTCTCCTG
TTCCGACCCTGCCGCTTACCGGATACCTGTCCGCCTTTCTCCCTTCGGGAAGCGTGGCGCTTTCTCATAG
CTCACGCTGTAGGTATCTCAGTTCGGTGTAGGTCGTTCGCTCCAAGCTGGGCTGTGTGCACGAACCCCCC
GTTCAGCCCGACCGCTGCGCCTTATCCGGTAACTATCGTCTTGAGTCCAACCCGGTAAGACACGACTTAT
CGCCACTGGCAGCAGCCACTGGTAACAGGATTAGCAGAGCGAGGTATGTAGGCGGTGCTACAGAGTTCTT
GAAGTGGTGGCCTAACTACGGCTACACTAGAAGGACAGTATTTGGTATCTGCGCTCTGCTGAAGCCAGTT
ACCTTCGGAAAAAGAGTTGGTAGCTCTTGATCCGGCAAACAAACCACCGCTGGTAGCGGTGGTTTTTTTG
TTTGCAAGCAGCAGATTACGCGCAGAAAAAAAGGATCTCAAGAAGATCCTTTGATCTTTTCTACGGGGTC
TGACGCTCAGTGGAACGAAAACTCACGTTAAGGGATTTTGGTCATGAGATTATCAAAAAGGATCTTCACC
TAGATCCTTTTAAATTAAAAATGAAGTTTTAAATCAATCTAAAGTATATATGAGTAAACTTGGTCTGACA
GTTACCAATGCTTAATCAGTGAGGCACCTATCTCAGCGATCTGTCTATTTCGTTCATCCATAGTTGCCTG
ACTCCCCGTCGTGTAGATAACTACGATACGGGAGGGCTTACCATCTGGCCCCAGTGCTGCAATGATACCG
CGGCTGCCACGCTCACCGGCTCCAGATTTATCAGCAATAAACCAGCCAGCCGGAAGGGCCGAGCGCAGAA
GTGGTCCTGCAACTTTATCCGCCTCCATCCAGTCTATTAATTGTTGCCGGGAAGCTAGAGTAAGTAGTTC
GCCAGTTAATAGTTTGCGCAACGTTGTTGCCATTGCTACAGGCATCGTGGTGTCACGCTCGTCGTTTGGT
ATGGCTTCATTCAGCTCCGGTTCCCAACGATCAAGGCGAGTTACATGATCCCCCATGTTGTGCAAAAAAG
CGGTTAGCTCCTTCGGTCCTCCGATCGTTGTCAGAAGTAAGTTGGCCGCAGTGTTATCACTCATGGTTAT
GGCAGCACTGCATAATTCTCTTACTGTCATGCCATCCGTAAGATGCTTTTCTGTGACTGGTGAGTACTCA
ACCAAGTCATTCTGAGAATAGTGTATGCGGCGACCGAGTTGCTCTTGCCCGGCGTCAATACGGGATAATA
CCGCGCCACATAGCAGAACTTTAAAAGTGCTCATCATTGGAAAACGTTCTTCGGGGCGAAAACTCTCAAG
GATCTTACCGCTGTTGAGATCCAGTTCGATGTAACCCACTCGTGCACCCAACTGATCTTCAGCATCTTTT
ACTTTCACCAGCGTTTCTGGGTGAGCAAAAACAGGAAGGCAAAATGCCGCAAAAAAGGGAATAAGGGCGA
CACGGAAATGTTGAATACTCATACTCTTCCTTTTTCAATATTATTGAAGCATTTATCAGGGTTATTGTCT
CATGAGCGGATACATATTTGAATGTATTTAGAAAAATAAACAAATAGGGGTTCCGCGCACATTTCCCCGA
AAAGTGCCAC
Features (pLannotate 1.2.2; 13 found; start..end, strand, type, name):
     30..458     -  rep_origin     f1 ori (sequence partly withheld): f1 bacteriophage origin of replication; arrow indicates direction of (+) strand synthesis
    463..618     -  CDS            lacZα (fragment): LacZα fragment of β-galactosidase; lacZ fragment
    626..644     +  promoter       T7 promoter: promoter for bacteriophage T7 RNA polymerase
    653..695     -  misc_feature   MCS (fragment): pBluescript multiple cloning site
    815..857     -  misc_feature   MCS (fragment): pBluescript multiple cloning site
    870..888     -  promoter       T3 promoter: promoter for bacteriophage T3 RNA polymerase
    933..949     -  protein_bind   lac operator: The lac repressor binds to the lac operator to inhibit transcription in E. coli. This inhibition can be relieved by adding lactose or isopropyl-β-D-thiogalactopyranoside (IPTG). lac repressor encoded by lacI
    957..987     -  promoter       lac promoter: promoter for the E. coli lac operon
   1002..1023    -  protein_bind   CAP binding site: CAP binding activates transcription in the presence of cAMP. E. coli catabolite activator protein
   1036..1128    -  CDS            lacI (fragment): lac repressor; lacI; The lac repressor binds to the lac operator to inhibit transcription in E. coli. This inhibition can be relieved by adding lactose or isopropyl-β-D-thiogalactopyranoside (IPTG).
   1311..1899    -  rep_origin     ori: high-copy-number ColE1/pMB1/pBR322/pUC origin of replication
   2070..2930    -  CDS            AmpR: β-lactamase; bla; confers resistance to ampicillin, carbenicillin, and related antibiotics
   2931..3035    -  promoter       AmpR promoter: bla
