[The description below was written by a language model from this plasmid's Addgene catalogue record and pLannotate feature annotations shown in this document.]
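Description:
p4HD is a small (about 3.1 kb) bacterial cloning plasmid that serves as a module donor for building TALENs. It is based on the pBSK (pBluescript-type) backbone, in which the backbone BsaI site has been disrupted. It replicates in E. coli at high copy from a ColE1/pUC-type origin and is selected with ampicillin through the β-lactamase gene and its native promoter. An f1 phage origin is also present, a standard pBluescript feature that allows single-stranded DNA production.

The insert is a single TALE DNA-binding repeat derived from Xanthomonas oryzae, designated "repeat 4HD": the fourth-position repeat module carrying HD as its repeat-variable diresidue (RVD), the pair of residues that determines base recognition and that for HD is generally associated with cytosine. The feature table does not annotate the repeat itself, but the pBluescript multiple cloning site is split into two fragments with an unannotated gap of roughly 120 bp between them, consistent with a short module cloned there. This region lies between the T7 and T3 promoters and interrupts the lacZα region, which sits downstream of the lac promoter, operator and CAP site. These are backbone elements rather than functional drivers of the module, which is not meant to be expressed from this plasmid.

Removing the backbone BsaI site fits use in type IIS (Golden Gate-style) assembly, although the record lists the cloning method as unknown. The associated publication concerns TALE repeat arrays with a repeating pattern of non-RVD variations that enhances TALEN activity. p4HD would be one of a set of position- and RVD-specific modules combined to build custom arrays.
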