Addgene plasmid #50676: p4HD
Purpose: Contains fourth TALE repeat harboring HD as RVD
Depositing lab: Takashi Yamamoto. Depositing organization: Hiroshima University. Publication: Repeating pattern of non-RVD variations in DNA-binding modules enhances TALEN activity. Sakuma T, Ochiai H, Kaneko T, Mashimo T, Tokumasu D, Sakane Y, Suzuki K, Miyamoto T, Sakamoto N, Matsuura S, Yamamoto T. Sci Rep. 2013 Nov 29;3:3379. doi: 10.1038/srep03379. PubMed 24287550.
Backbone
  Vector backbone: pBSK
  Modifications to backbone: BsaI site was disrupted
  Vector type: TALEN
Growth in bacteria
  Bacterial resistance: Ampicillin, 100 μg/mL
  Growth temperature: 37°C
  Growth strain: XL1 Blue
  Copy number: High Copy
Gene/Insert
  Gene/Insert name: repeat 4HD
  Species: Xanthamonas oryzae
  Cloning method: Unknown
  Sequencing primers: 5′ TAATACGACTCACTATAGGG
Terms and licenses: Academic/Nonprofit Terms; Industry Terms: Not Available to Industry
How to cite: p4HD was a gift from Takashi Yamamoto (Addgene plasmid # 50676 ; http://n2t.net/addgene:50676 ; RRID:Addgene_50676)
