>Addgene plasmid #50676 | p4HD | addgene partial sequence | sequence record 79208 | M13pUC-fwd 5'-CCCAGTCACGACGTTGTAAAACG-3'
AGGTCGACGGTATCGATAAGCTTGGGTCTCGCTGACCCCGGCCCAGGTGGTTGCAATCGCGTCACACGAT
GGGGGAAAGCAGGCCCTAGAAACCGTTCAGCGACTCCTGCCCGTCCTGTGCCAGGACCACGGCCTGGGAG
ACCGGGATCCACTAGTTCTAGAGCGGCCGCCACCGCGGTGGAGCTCCAGCTTTTGTTCCCTTTAGTGAGG
GTTAATTGCGCGCTTGGCGTAATCATGGTCATAGCTGTTTCCTGTGTGAAATTGTTATCCGCTCACAATT
CCACACAACATACGAGCCGGAAGCATAAAGTGTAAAGCCTGGGGTGCCTAATGAGTGAGCTAACTCACAT
TAATTGCGTTGCGCTCACTGCCCGCTTTCCAGTCGGGAAACCTGTCGTGCCAGCTGCATTAATGAATCGG
CCAACGCGCGGGGAGAGGCGGTTTGCGTATTGGGCGCTCTTCCGCTTCCTCGCTCACTGACTCGCTGCGC
TCGGTCGTTCGGCTGCGGCGAGCGGTATCAGCTCACTCAAAGGCGGTAATACGGTTATCCACAGAATCAG
GGGATAACGCAGGAAAGAACATGTGAGCAAAAGGCCAGCAAAAGGCCAGGAACCGTAAAAAGGCCGCGTT
GCTGGCGTTTTTCCATAGGCTCCGCCCCCCTGACGAGCATCACAAAAATCGACGCTCAAGTCAGAGGTGG
CGAAACCCGACAGGACTATAAAGATACCAGGCGTTTCCCCCTGGAAGCTCCCTCGTGCGCTCTCCTGTTC
CGA
